Addgene plasmid #13814: SIRT3 Flag
Purpose: Mammalian expression of human SIRT3 with flag tag
Depositing lab: Eric Verdin. Depositing organization: J. David Gladstone Institutes. Publication: The human Sir2 ortholog, SIRT2, is an NAD+-dependent tubulin deacetylase. North BJ, Marshall BL, Borra MT, Denu JM, Verdin E. Mol Cell. 2003 Feb . 11(2):437-44. 10.1016/S1097-2765(03)00038-8 PubMed 12620231.
Backbone
  Vector backbone: pcDNA3.1 +
  Backbone manufacturer: Invitrogen
  Backbone size w/o insert (bp): 5500
  Vector type: Mammalian Expression
  Selectable markers: Neomycin (select with G418)
Growth in bacteria
  Bacterial resistance: Ampicillin, 100 μg/mL
  Growth temperature: 37°C
  Growth strain: DH5alpha
  Copy number: High Copy
Gene/Insert
  Gene/Insert name: SIRT3
  Species: H. sapiens (human)
  Insert size (bp): 1199
  Entrez Gene: SIRT3 (a.k.a. SIR2L3)
  Tag / fusion protein: flag (C terminal on backbone)
  Cloning method: Restriction Enzyme; 5′ cloning site EcoRI (not destroyed); 3′ cloning site EcoRI (not destroyed)
  Sequencing primers: 5′ T7; 3′ BGH Reverse
Resource information
  A portion of this plasmid was derived from a plasmid made by: Roy Frye
Terms and licenses: Academic/Nonprofit Terms; Industry Terms: Not Available to Industry
Depositor comments: cloned into a version of pcDNA3.1 that has been modified to include a C-terminal Flag tag (see author's map for details).
How to cite: SIRT3 Flag was a gift from Eric Verdin (Addgene plasmid # 13814 ; http://n2t.net/addgene:13814 ; RRID:Addgene_13814)
