[The description below was written by a language model from this plasmid's Addgene catalogue record and pLannotate feature annotations shown in this document.]
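Description:
SIRT3 Flag is a mammalian expression plasmid that produces human SIRT3 (also known as SIR2L3), an NAD-dependent protein deacetylase that acts on mitochondrial target proteins, carrying a C-terminal FLAG epitope. The backbone is a version of pcDNA3.1(+) modified to supply the FLAG tag downstream of the cloning site. The roughly 1.2 kb SIRT3 coding sequence was inserted as an EcoRI fragment, with both sites retained. The sequenced construct is 6,618 nt. In E. coli it is maintained at high copy from a ColE1/pUC-type origin and selected with ampicillin through the β-lactamase gene. An f1 origin is also present, which allows single-stranded DNA production.

Expression of the insert is driven by the human cytomegalovirus immediate-early enhancer and promoter. The SIRT3 open reading frame is followed closely by the FLAG sequence and then the bovine growth hormone polyadenylation signal. A T7 promoter lies between the CMV promoter and the insert and serves as a 5′ sequencing primer site; it could also support in vitro transcription. A separate cassette places the neomycin phosphotransferase gene under the SV40 enhancer/early promoter with an SV40 polyadenylation signal, so stably transfected mammalian cells can be selected with G418. The annotation also reports several short fragments (ble, lacI with lac promoter/operator elements, bom, a truncated HIV-1 LTR match and a partial SV40 promoter). These appear to be backbone remnants or short sequence matches rather than functional parts.

The plasmid is suited to transient or stable overexpression of tagged SIRT3, where the FLAG epitope allows detection or immunoprecipitation of the protein, for example in studies of sirtuin deacetylase activity.
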