Features (pLannotate 1.2.2; 21 found; start..end, strand, type, name):
     18..347     +  promoter       SV40 promoter: SV40 enhancer and early promoter
    414..1205    +  CDS            neo: KKA2_KLEPN - Also known as kan, nptII. Experimental evidence at protein level: Swiss-Prot protein existence level 1. Resistance to kanamycin, neomycin, paromomycin, ribostamycin, butirosin and gentamicin B. From Klebsiella pneumoniae.
   1229..1387    +  CDS            ble (fragment): BLE_KLEPN - Experimental evidence at protein level: Swiss-Prot protein existence level 1. Binding protein with a strong affinity to the bleomycin family of antibiotics. Binds to CL990; an antimitotic-antibiotic compound. From Klebsiella pneumoniae.
   1382..1503    +  polyA_signal   SV40 poly(A) signal: SV40 polyadenylation signal
   1576..1592    -  protein_bind   lac operator: The lac repressor binds to the lac operator to inhibit transcription in E. coli. This inhibition can be relieved by adding lactose or isopropyl-β-D-thiogalactopyranoside (IPTG). lac repressor encoded by lacI
   1600..1630    -  promoter       lac promoter: promoter for the E. coli lac operon
   1645..1666    -  protein_bind   CAP binding site: CAP binding activates transcription in the presence of cAMP. E. coli catabolite activator protein
   1679..1771    -  CDS            lacI (fragment): lac repressor; lacI; The lac repressor binds to the lac operator to inhibit transcription in E. coli. This inhibition can be relieved by adding lactose or isopropyl-β-D-thiogalactopyranoside (IPTG).
   1954..2542    -  rep_origin     ori: high-copy-number ColE1/pMB1/pBR322/pUC origin of replication
   2713..3573    -  CDS            AmpR: β-lactamase; bla; confers resistance to ampicillin, carbenicillin, and related antibiotics
   3574..3678    -  promoter       AmpR promoter: bla
   3737..3789    -  misc_feature   bom (fragment): basis of mobility region from pBR322
   3944..4323    +  enhancer       CMV enhancer: human cytomegalovirus immediate early enhancer
   4324..4527    +  promoter       CMV promoter: human cytomegalovirus (CMV) immediate early promoter
   4523..4556    +  LTR            5' LTR (truncated) (fragment): truncated 5' long terminal repeat (LTR) from HIV-1
   4572..4590    +  promoter       T7 promoter: promoter for bacteriophage T7 RNA polymerase
   4651..5847    +  CDS            SIRT3: SIR3_HUMAN - Also known as SIR2L3. Experimental evidence at protein level: Swiss-Prot protein existence level 1. NAD-dependent protein deacetylase (PubMed:12186850, PubMed:12374852, PubMed:16788062, PubMed:18680753, PubMed:18794531, PubMed:23283301, PubMed:24121500, PubMed:24252090, PubMed:19535340). Activates or deactivates mitochondrial target proteins by deacetylating key lysine residues (PubMed:12186850, PubMed:12374852, PubMed:16788062, PubMed:18680753, PubMed:18794531, PubMed:23283301, PubMed:24121500, PubMed:24252090). Known targets include ACSS1, IDH, GDH, SOD2, PDHA1, LCAD, SDHA and t
   5863..5883    +  CDS            FLAG (fragment): FLAG® epitope tag, followed by an enterokinase cleavage site
   5924..6148    +  polyA_signal   bGH poly(A) signal: bovine growth hormone polyadenylation signal
   6152..6173    +  promoter       SV40 promoter (fragment): SV40 enhancer and early promoter
   6194..4       +  rep_origin     f1 ori (across the origin) (sequence partly withheld): f1 bacteriophage origin of replication; arrow indicates direction of (+) strand synthesis
>Addgene plasmid #13814 | SIRT3 Flag | addgene full sequence | sequence record 364548 | Addgene NGS Result
AATTAATTCTGTGGAATGTGTGTCAGTTAGGGTGTGGAAAGTCCCCAGGCTCCCCAGCAGGCAGAAGTAT
GCAAAGCATGCATCTCAATTAGTCAGCAACCAGGTGTGGAAAGTCCCCAGGCTCCCCAGCAGGCAGAAGT
ATGCAAAGCATGCATCTCAATTAGTCAGCAACCATAGTCCCGCCCCTAACTCCGCCCATCCCGCCCCTAA
CTCCGCCCAGTTCCGCCCATTCTCCGCCCCATGGCTGACTAATTTTTTTTATTTATGCAGAGGCCGAGGC
CGCCTCTGCCTCTGAGCTATTCCAGAAGTAGTGAGGAGGCTTTTTTGGAGGCCTAGGCTTTTGCAAAAAG
CTCCCGGGAGCTTGTATATCCATTTTCGGATCTGATCAAGAGACAGGATGAGGATCGTTTCGCATGATTG
AACAAGATGGATTGCACGCAGGTTCTCCGGCCGCTTGGGTGGAGAGGCTATTCGGCTATGACTGGGCACA
ACAGACAATCGGCTGCTCTGATGCCGCCGTGTTCCGGCTGTCAGCGCAGGGGCGCCCGGTTCTTTTTGTC
AAGACCGACCTGTCCGGTGCCCTGAATGAACTGCAGGACGAGGCAGCGCGGCTATCGTGGCTGGCCACGA
CGGGCGTTCCTTGCGCAGCTGTGCTCGACGTTGTCACTGAAGCGGGAAGGGACTGGCTGCTATTGGGCGA
AGTGCCGGGGCAGGATCTCCTGTCATCTCACCTTGCTCCTGCCGAGAAAGTATCCATCATGGCTGATGCA
ATGCGGCGGCTGCATACGCTTGATCCGGCTACCTGCCCATTCGACCACCAAGCGAAACATCGCATCGAGC
GAGCACGTACTCGGATGGAAGCCGGTCTTGTCGATCAGGATGATCTGGACGAAGAGCATCAGGGGCTCGC
GCCAGCCGAACTGTTCGCCAGGCTCAAGGCGCGCATGCCCGACGGCGAGGATCTCGTCGTGACCCATGGC
GATGCCTGCTTGCCGAATATCATGGTGGAAAATGGCCGCTTTTCTGGATTCATCGACTGTGGCCGGCTGG
GTGTGGCGGACCGCTATCAGGACATAGCGTTGGCTACCCGTGATATTGCTGAAGAGCTTGGCGGCGAATG
GGCTGACCGCTTCCTCGTGCTTTACGGTATCGCCGCTCCCGATTCGCAGCGCATCGCCTTCTATCGCCTT
CTTGACGAGTTCTTCTGAGCGGGACTCTGGGGTTCGAAATGACCGACCAAGCGACGCCCAACCTGCCATC
ACGAGATTTCGATTCCACCGCCGCCTTCTATGAAAGGTTGGGCTTCGGAATCGTTTTCCGGGACGCCGGC
TGGATGATCCTCCAGCGCGGGGATCTCATGCTGGAGTTCTTCGCCCACCCCAACTTGTTTATTGCAGCTT
ATAATGGTTACAAATAAAGCAATAGCATCACAAATTTCACAAATAAAGCATTTTTTTCACTGCATTCTAG
TTGTGGTTTGTCCAAACTCATCAATGTATCTTATCATGTCTGTATACCGTCGACCTCTAGCTAGAGCTTG
GCGTAATCATGGTCATAGCTGTTTCCTGTGTGAAATTGTTATCCGCTCACAATTCCACACAACATACGAG
CCGGAAGCATAAAGTGTAAAGCCTGGGGTGCCTAATGAGTGAGCTAACTCACATTAATTGCGTTGCGCTC
ACTGCCCGCTTTCCAGTCGGGAAACCTGTCGTGCCAGCTGCATTAATGAATCGGCCAACGCGCGGGGAGA
GGCGGTTTGCGTATTGGGCGCTCTTCCGCTTCCTCGCTCACTGACTCGCTGCGCTCGGTCGTTCGGCTGC
GGCGAGCGGTATCAGCTCACTCAAAGGCGGTAATACGGTTATCCACAGAATCAGGGGATAACGCAGGAAA
GAACATGTGAGCAAAAGGCCAGCAAAAGGCCAGGAACCGTAAAAAGGCCGCGTTGCTGGCGTTTTTCCAT
AGGCTCCGCCCCCCTGACGAGCATCACAAAAATCGACGCTCAAGTCAGAGGTGGCGAAACCCGACAGGAC
TATAAAGATACCAGGCGTTTCCCCCTGGAAGCTCCCTCGTGCGCTCTCCTGTTCCGACCCTGCCGCTTAC
CGGATACCTGTCCGCCTTTCTCCCTTCGGGAAGCGTGGCGCTTTCTCATAGCTCACGCTGTAGGTATCTC
AGTTCGGTGTAGGTCGTTCGCTCCAAGCTGGGCTGTGTGCACGAACCCCCCGTTCAGCCCGACCGCTGCG
CCTTATCCGGTAACTATCGTCTTGAGTCCAACCCGGTAAGACACGACTTATCGCCACTGGCAGCAGCCAC
TGGTAACAGGATTAGCAGAGCGAGGTATGTAGGCGGTGCTACAGAGTTCTTGAAGTGGTGGCCTAACTAC
GGCTACACTAGAAGAACAGTATTTGGTATCTGCGCTCTGCTGAAGCCAGTTACCTTCGGAAAAAGAGTTG
GTAGCTCTTGATCCGGCAAACAAACCACCGCTGGTAGCGGTGGTTTTTTTGTTTGCAAGCAGCAGATTAC
GCGCAGAAAAAAAGGATCTCAAGAAGATCCTTTGATCTTTTCTACGGGGTCTGACGCTCAGTGGAACGAA
AACTCACGTTAAGGGATTTTGGTCATGAGATTATCAAAAAGGATCTTCACCTAGATCCTTTTAAATTAAA
AATGAAGTTTTAAATCAATCTAAAGTATATATGAGTAAACTTGGTCTGACAGTTACCAATGCTTAATCAG
TGAGGCACCTATCTCAGCGATCTGTCTATTTCGTTCATCCATAGTTGCCTGACTCCCCGTCGTGTAGATA
ACTACGATACGGGAGGGCTTACCATCTGGCCCCAGTGCTGCAATGATACCGCGAGACCCACGCTCACCGG
CTCCAGATTTATCAGCAATAAACCAGCCAGCCGGAAGGGCCGAGCGCAGAAGTGGTCCTGCAACTTTATC
CGCCTCCATCCAGTCTATTAATTGTTGCCGGGAAGCTAGAGTAAGTAGTTCGCCAGTTAATAGTTTGCGC
AACGTTGTTGCCATTGCTACAGGCATCGTGGTGTCACGCTCGTCGTTTGGTATGGCTTCATTCAGCTCCG
GTTCCCAACGATCAAGGCGAGTTACATGATCCCCCATGTTGTGCAAAAAAGCGGTTAGCTCCTTCGGTCC
TCCGATCGTTGTCAGAAGTAAGTTGGCCGCAGTGTTATCACTCATGGTTATGGCAGCACTGCATAATTCT
CTTACTGTCATGCCATCCGTAAGATGCTTTTCTGTGACTGGTGAGTACTCAACCAAGTCATTCTGAGAAT
AGTGTATGCGGCGACCGAGTTGCTCTTGCCCGGCGTCAATACGGGATAATACCGCGCCACATAGCAGAAC
TTTAAAAGTGCTCATCATTGGAAAACGTTCTTCGGGGCGAAAACTCTCAAGGATCTTACCGCTGTTGAGA
TCCAGTTCGATGTAACCCACTCGTGCACCCAACTGATCTTCAGCATCTTTTACTTTCACCAGCGTTTCTG
GGTGAGCAAAAACAGGAAGGCAAAATGCCGCAAAAAAGGGAATAAGGGCGACACGGAAATGTTGAATACT
CATACTCTTCCTTTTTCAATATTATTGAAGCATTTATCAGGGTTATTGTCTCATGAGCGGATACATATTT
GAATGTATTTAGAAAAATAAACAAATAGGGGTTCCGCGCACATTTCCCCGAAAAGTGCCACCTGACGTCG
ACGGATCGGGAGATCTCCCGATCCCCTATGGTGCACTCTCAGTACAATCTGCTCTGATGCCGCATAGTTA
AGCCAGTATCTGCTCCCTGCTTGTGTGTTGGAGGTCGCTGAGTAGTGCGCGAGCAAAATTTAAGCTACAA
CAAGGCAAGGCTTGACCGACAATTGCATGAAGAATCTGCTTAGGGTTAGGCGTTTTGCGCTGCTTCGCGA
TGTACGGGCCAGATATACGCGTTGACATTGATTATTGACTAGTTATTAATAGTAATCAATTACGGGGTCA
TTAGTTCATAGCCCATATATGGAGTTCCGCGTTACATAACTTACGGTAAATGGCCCGCCTGGCTGACCGC
CCAACGACCCCCGCCCATTGACGTCAATAATGACGTATGTTCCCATAGTAACGCCAATAGGGACTTTCCA
TTGACGTCAATGGGTGGAGTATTTACGGTAAACTGCCCACTTGGCAGTACATCAAGTGTATCATATGCCA
AGTACGCCCCCTATTGACGTCAATGACGGTAAATGGCCCGCCTGGCATTATGCCCAGTACATGACCTTAT
GGGACTTTCCTACTTGGCAGTACATCTACGTATTAGTCATCGCTATTACCATGGTGATGCGGTTTTGGCA
GTACATCAATGGGCGTGGATAGCGGTTTGACTCACGGGGATTTCCAAGTCTCCACCCCATTGACGTCAAT
GGGAGTTTGTTTTGGCACCAAAATCAACGGGACTTTCCAAAATGTCGTAACAACTCCGCCCCATTGACGC
AAATGGGCGGTAGGCGTGTACGGTGGGAGGTCTATATAAGCAGAGCTCTCTGGCTAACTAGAGAACCCAC
TGCTTACTGGCTTATCGAAATTAATACGACTCACTATAGGGAGACCCAAGCTGGCTAGCGTTTAAACTTA
AGCTTGGTACCGAGCTCGGATCCGAATTCCATGGCGTTCTGGGGTTGGCGCGCCGCGGCAGCCCTCCGGC
TGTGGGGCCGGGTAGTTGAACGGGTCGAGGCCGGGGGAGGCGTGGGGCCGTTTCAGGCCTGCGGCTGTCG
GCTGGTGCTTGGCGGCAGGGACGATGTGAGTGCGGGGCTGAGAGGCAGCCATGGGGCCCGCGGTGAGCCC
TTGGACCCGGCGCGCCCCTTGCAGAGGCCTCCCAGACCCGAGGTGCCCAGGGCATTCCGGAGGCAGCCGA
GGGCAGCAGCTCCCAGTTTCTTCTTTTCGAGTATTAAAGGTGGAAGAAGGTCCATATCTTTTTCTGTGGG
TGCTTCAAGTGTTGTTGGAAGTGGAGGCAGCAGTGACAAGGGGAAGCTTTCCCTGCAGGATGTAGCTGAG
CTGATTCGGGCCAGAGCCTGCCAGAGGGTGGTGGTCATGGTGGGGGCCGGCATCAGCACACCCAGTGGCA
TTCCAGACTTCAGATCGCCGGGGAGTGGCCTGTACAGCAACCTCCAGCAGTACGATCTCCCGTACCCCGA
GGCCATTTTTGAACTCCCATTCTTCTTTCACAACCCCAAGCCCTTTTTCACTTTGGCCAAGGAGCTGTAC
CCTGGAAACTACAAGCCCAACGTCACTCACTACTTTCTCCGGCTGCTTCATGACAAGGGGCTGCTTCTGC
GGCTCTACACGCAGAACATCGATGGGCTTGAGAGAGTGTCGGGCATCCCTGCCTCAAAGCTGGTTGAAGC
TCATGGAACCTTTGCCTCTGCCACCTGCACAGTCTGCCAAAGACCCTTCCCAGGGGAGGACATTCGGGCT
GACGTGATGGCAGACAGGGTTCCCCGCTGCCCGGTCTGCACCGGCGTTGTGAAGCCCGACATTGTGTTCT
TTGGGGAGCCGCTGCCCCAGAGGTTCTTGCTGCATGTGGTTGATTTCCCCATGGCAGATCTGCTGCTCAT
CCTTGGGACCTCCCTGGAGGTGGAGCCTTTTGCCAGCTTGACCGAGGCCGTGCGGAGCTCAGTTCCCCGA
CTGCTCATCAACCGGGACTTGGTGGGGCCCTTGGCTTGGCATCCTCGCAGCAGGGACGTGGCCCAGCTGG
GGGACGTGGTTCACGGCGTGGAAAGCCTAGTGGAGCTTCTGGGCTGGACAGAAGAGATGCGGGACCTTGT
GCAGCGGGAAACTGGGAAGCTTGATGGACCAGACAAAGAATTCGGAGGAGACTACAAGGACGACGATGAC
AAGTAATCTAGAGGGCCCGTTTAAACCCGCTGATCAGCCTCGACTGTGCCTTCTAGTTGCCAGCCATCTG
TTGTTTGCCCCTCCCCCGTGCCTTCCTTGACCCTGGAAGGTGCCACTCCCACTGTCCTTTCCTAATAAAA
TGAGGAAATTGCATCGCATTGTCTGAGTAGGTGTCATTCTATTCTGGGGGGTGGGGTGGGGCAGGACAGC
AAGGGGGAGGATTGGGAAGACAATAGCAGGCATGCTGGGGATGCGGTGGGCTCTATGGCTTCTGAGGCGG
AAAGAACCAGCTGGGGCTCTAGGGGGTATCCCC
[124 nt withheld, positions 6194-6317]
C
[91 nt withheld, positions 6319-6409]
A
[49 nt withheld, positions 6411-6459]
CCTTTGACGTTGGAGTCCACGTTCTTT
[37 nt withheld, positions 6487-6523]
ACCCTATCTCGGTCTATTCTTTTGATTTATAAGGGATTTTGCCGATTTCGGCCTATTGGTTAAAAAATGA
GCTGATTTAACAAAAATTTAACGCG
