>Addgene plasmid #13814 | SIRT3 Flag | addgene partial sequence | sequence record 37341 | T7 5'-TAATACGACTCACTATAGGG-3'
CGAGCTCGGATCCGAATTCCATGGCGTTCTGGGGTTGGCGCGCCGCGGCAGCCCTCCGGCTGTGGGGCCG
GGTAGTTGAACGGGTCGAGGCCGGGGGAGGCGTGGGGCCGTTTCAGGCCTGCGGCTGTCGGCTGGTGCTT
GGCGGCAGGGACGATGTGAGTGCGGGGCTGAGAGGCAGCCATGGGGCCCGCGGTGAGCCCTTGGACCCGG
CGCGCCCCTTGCAGAGGCCTCCCAGACCCGAGGTGCCCAGGGCATTCCGGAGGCAGCCGAGGGCAGCAGC
TCCCAGTTTCTTCTTTTCGAGTATTAAAGGTGGAAGAAGGTCCATATCTTTTTCTGTGGGTGCTTCAAGT
GTTGTTGGAAGTGGAGGCAGCAGTGACAAGGGGAAGCTTTCCCTGCAGGATGTAGCTGAGCTGATTCGGG
CCAGAGCCTGCCAGAGGGTGGTGGTCATGGTGGGGGCCGGCATCAGCACACCCAGTGGCATTCCAGACTT
CAGATCGCCGGGGAGTGGCCTGTACAGCAACCTCCAGCAGTACGATCTCCCGTACCCCGAGGCCATTTTT
GAACTCCCATTCTTCTTTCACAACCCCAAGCCCTTTTTCACTTTGGCCAAGGAGCTGTACCCTGGAAACT
ACAAGCCCAACGTCACTCACTACTTTCTCCGGCTGCTTCATGACAAGGGGCTGCTTCTGCGGCTCTACAC
GCAGAACATCGATGGGCTTGAGAGAGTGTCGGGCATCCCTGCCTCAAAGCTGGTTGAAGCTCATGGAACC
TTTGCCTCTGCCACCTGCACAGTCTGCCAAAGACCCTTCCCAGGGG
