>Addgene plasmid #13814 | SIRT3 Flag | addgene partial sequence | sequence record 38153 | BGH-rev 5'-TAGAAGGCACAGTCGAGG-3'
TAGATTACTTGTCATCGTCGTCCTTGTAGTCTCCTCCGAATTCTTTGTCTGGTCCATCAAGCTTCCCAGT
TTCCCGCTGCACAAGGTCCCGCATCTCTTCTGTCCAGCCCAGAAGCTCCACTAGGCTTTCCACGCCGTGA
ACCACGTCCCCCAGCTGGGCCACGTCCCTGCTGCGAGGATGCCAAGCCAAGGGCCCCACCAAGTCCCGGT
TGATGAGCAGTCGGGGAACTGAGCTCCGCACGGCCTCGGTCAAGCTGGCAAAAGGCTCCACCTCCAGGGA
GGTCCCAAGGATGAGCAGCAGATCTGCCATGGGGAAATCAACCACATGCAGCAAGAACCTCTGGGGCAGC
GGCTCCCCAAAGAACACAATGTCGGGCTTCACAACGCCGGTGCAGACCGGGCAGCGGGGAACCCTGTCTG
CCATCACGTCAGCCCGAATGTCCTCCCCTGGGAAGGGTCTTTGGCAGACTGTGCAGGTGGCAGAGGCAAA
GGTTCCATGAGCTTCAACCAGCTTTGAGGCAGGGATGCCCGACACTCTCTCAAGCCCATCGATGTTCTGC
GTGTAGAGCCGCAGAAGCAGCCCCTTGTCATGAAGCAGCCGGAGAAAGTAGTGAGTGACGTTGGGCTTGT
AGTTTCCAGGGTACAGCTCCTTGGCCAAAGTGAAAAAGGGCTTGGGGTTGTGAAAGAAGAATGGGAGTTC
AAAAATGGCCTCGGGGTACGGGAGATCGTACTGCTGGAGGTTGCTGTACAGGCCACTCCCCGGCGATCTG
AAGTCTGGAATGCCACTGGGTGTGCTGATGCCGGCCCCCACCATGACCACCACCCTCTGGCAGGCTCTGG
CCCGAATCAGCTCAGCTACATCCTGCA
