>Addgene plasmid #13814 | SIRT3 Flag | addgene partial sequence | sequence record 138049 | BGH-rev 5'-TAGAAGGCACAGTCGAGG-3'
ATTACTTGTCATCGTCGTCCTTGTAGTCTCCTCCGAATTCTTTGTCTGGTCCATCAAGCTTCCCAGTTTC
CCGCTGCACAAGGTCCCGCATCTCTTCTGTCCAGCCCAGAAGCTCCACTAGGCTTTCCACGCCGTGAACC
ACGTCCCCCAGCTGGGCCACGTCCCTGCTGCGAGGATGCCAAGCCAAGGGCCCCACCAAGTCCCGGTTGA
TGAGCAGTCGGGGAACTGAGCTCCGCACGGCCTCGGTCAAGCTGGCAAAAGGCTCCACCTCCAGGGAGGT
CCCAAGGATGAGCAGCAGATCTGCCATGGGGAAATCAACCACATGCAGCAAGAACCTCTGGGGCAGCGGC
TCCCCAAAGAACACAATGTCGGGCTTCACAACGCCGGTGCAGACCGGGCAGCGGGGAACCCTGTCTGCCA
TCACGTCAGCCCGAATGTCCTCCCCTGGGAAGGGTCTTTGGCAGACTGTGCAGGTGGCAGAGGCAAAGGT
TCCATGAGCTTCAACCAGCTTTGAGGCAGGGATGCCCGACACTCTCTCAAGCCCATCGATGTTCTGCGTG
TAGAGCCGCAGAAGCAGCCCCTTGTCATGAAGCAGCCGGAGAAAGTAGTGAGTGACGTTGGGCTTGTAGT
TTCCAGGGTACAGCTCCTTGGCCAAAGTGAAAAAGGGCTTGGGGTTGTGAAAGAAGAATGGGAGTTCAAA
AATGGCCTCGGGGTACGGGAGATCGTACTGCTGGAGGTTGCTGTACAGGCCACTCCCCGGCGATCTGAAG
TCTGGAATGCCACTGGGTGTGCTGATGCCGGCCCCCACCATGACCACCACCCTCTG
